Addgene plasmid #152854: pGBW-m4133409
Purpose: Mammalian expression plasmid for SARS-CoV-2 endoRNAse
Depositing lab: Ginkgo Bioworks & Benjie Chen. Depositing organization: Ginkgo Bioworks.
Backbone
  Vector backbone: pTwist_CMV_6
  Backbone size w/o insert (bp): 4180
  Vector type: Mammalian Expression
Growth in bacteria
  Bacterial resistance: Ampicillin, 100 μg/mL
  Growth temperature: 37°C
  Growth strain: DH5alpha
  Copy number: High Copy
Gene/Insert
  Gene/Insert name: SARS-CoV-2 endoRNAse
  Species: Severe acute respiratory syndrome coronavirus 2
  Insert size (bp): 1037
  Mutation: wt
  Entrez Gene: ORF1ab (a.k.a. GU280_gp01)
  Promoter: CMV
  Tag / fusion protein: Cleavable TEV;6xHis-003 (C terminal on backbone)
  Cloning method: Unknown
Resource information
  A portion of this plasmid was derived from a plasmid made by: GinkgoBioworks
Depositor comments: NCBI reference sequence: YP_009725310.1
How to cite: pGBW-m4133409 was a gift from Ginkgo Bioworks & Benjie Chen (Addgene plasmid # 152854 ; http://n2t.net/addgene:152854 ; RRID:Addgene_152854)
