[The description below was written by a language model from this plasmid's Addgene catalogue record and pLannotate feature annotations shown in this document.]
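Description:
pGBW-m4133409 is a mammalian expression plasmid built on the pTwist_CMV_6 backbone for producing the SARS-CoV-2 endoRNAse, a mature cleavage product of the ORF1ab replicase polyprotein. The insert is a wild-type coding sequence of about 1 kb. The automated annotation matches it to a fragment of the SARS-CoV-2 replicase polyprotein. The descriptive text attached to that hit refers to the 2'-O-methyltransferase, but this is generic text for the polyprotein entry rather than a call on this specific fragment, so the catalogue's endoRNAse assignment is the one to follow. In bacteria the plasmid is maintained at high copy through a ColE1/pUC-type origin and selected with ampicillin via the AmpR β-lactamase gene.

Expression is driven by the human cytomegalovirus immediate-early enhancer and promoter. The annotation detects the enhancer plus promoter fragments, including a match to a truncated CMV variant, just upstream of the open reading frame across the circular junction of the sequence. The coding region is fused at its C terminus to a backbone-encoded 6xHis tag, which the catalogue describes as preceded by a TEV protease cleavage site, so the tag can be removed after affinity purification. The TEV site itself is not separately annotated. An SV40 polyadenylation signal lies downstream, annotated on the reverse strand.

The expression unit is flanked by 5' and 3' β-globin insulator elements, T7 and rrnG transcription terminators and a synthetic poly(A) signal upstream of the enhancer. Together these isolate the cassette from read-through transcription and neighbouring backbone sequences. No mammalian selection marker is annotated, which suits transient transfection to express and purify, or functionally study, the viral endoribonuclease.
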