Features (pLannotate 1.2.2; 17 found; start..end, strand, type, name):
      8..1045    +  CDS            rep (fragment): R1AB_SARS2 - Experimental evidence at protein level: Swiss-Prot protein existence level 1. [2'-O-methyltransferase]: Methyltransferase that mediates mRNA cap 2'-O-ribose methylation to the 5'-cap structure of viral mRNAs. N7-methyl guanosine cap is a prerequisite for binding of nsp16. Therefore plays an essential role in viral mRNAs cap methylation which is essential to evade immune system. From Severe acute respiratory syndrome coronavirus 2 (2019-nCoV) (SARS-CoV-2).
   1067..1084    +  CDS            6xHis: 6xHis affinity tag
   1137..1258    -  polyA_signal   SV40 poly(A) signal: SV40 polyadenylation signal
   1281..1350    -  CDS            large T antigen (fragment): large T antigen from SV40 (simian virus 40)
   1373..1419    +  terminator     T7 terminator: transcription terminator for bacteriophage T7 RNA polymerase
   1449..1585    +  terminator     rrnG terminator: transcription terminator from the E. coli ribosomal RNA rrnG operon (Albrechtsen et al., 1991)
   1630..1701    +  misc_feature   3' β-globin insulator: insulator downstream of the human β-globin locus (Farrell et al., 2002)
   1927..2515    -  rep_origin     ori: high-copy-number ColE1/pMB1/pBR322/pUC origin of replication
   2687..2751    -  CDS            bla(M) (fragment): β-lactamase lacking the signal sequence; bla(M); allows cytosolic expression of β-lactamase
   3261..4121    +  CDS            AmpR: β-lactamase; bla; confers resistance to ampicillin, carbenicillin, and related antibiotics
   4134..4270    +  terminator     rrnG terminator: transcription terminator from the E. coli ribosomal RNA rrnG operon (Albrechtsen et al., 1991)
   4422..4493    +  misc_feature   5' β-globin insulator: insulator upstream of the human β-globin locus (Farrell et al., 2002)
   4498..4544    -  terminator     T7 terminator: transcription terminator for bacteriophage T7 RNA polymerase
   4562..4610    -  polyA_signal   poly(A) signal: synthetic polyadenylation signal
   4691..4994    +  enhancer       CMV enhancer: human cytomegalovirus immediate early enhancer
   5067..5084    -  promoter       CMV promoter (fragment): human cytomegalovirus (CMV) immediate early promoter
   5147..5198    +  promoter       CMVd2 promoter: truncated human cytomegalovirus (CMV) immediate early promoter that yields moderately reduced expression relative to the full-length promoter
>Addgene plasmid #152854 | pGBW-m4133409 | addgene full sequence | sequence record 326405 | Addgene NGS Result
CACCATGTCACTGGAGAACGTTGCTTTCAATGTAGTGAACAAGGGGCACTTTGACGGACAGCAAGGCGAA
GTGCCGGTCAGTATCATAAATAATACGGTGTACACCAAAGTCGATGGTGTTGACGTGGAGTTATTTGAAA
ACAAGACAACTTTGCCTGTCAATGTGGCCTTCGAGCTGTGGGCAAAACGCAACATTAAGCCAGTACCCGA
AGTGAAAATCCTCAACAATCTTGGCGTTGATATTGCCGCAAACACTGTTATCTGGGATTATAAGCGAGAT
GCGCCTGCCCATATATCCACCATTGGAGTGTGTTCTATGACAGACATCGCTAAAAAGCCCACCGAGACAA
TTTGCGCGCCACTCACGGTATTCTTTGACGGGAGGGTCGACGGTCAGGTGGATCTGTTTAGAAATGCCCG
TAACGGCGTACTTATTACTGAAGGAAGCGTGAAAGGCCTACAGCCCAGTGTTGGGCCGAAGCAAGCAAGC
CTAAATGGAGTCACACTGATCGGAGAGGCTGTGAAAACCCAGTTCAACTACTATAAGAAGGTCGACGGCG
TGGTTCAGCAGCTGCCTGAGACATACTTTACCCAATCGCGGAATCTGCAAGAATTTAAGCCCAGATCCCA
GATGGAGATTGACTTCTTGGAACTGGCCATGGATGAGTTCATCGAACGGTATAAGCTCGAGGGCTACGCC
TTCGAGCACATAGTTTATGGGGATTTTTCTCATTCACAGTTAGGCGGTCTGCACTTGCTCATCGGATTAG
CGAAACGCTTTAAAGAGAGCCCATTCGAACTTGAAGACTTTATCCCAATGGACTCAACTGTGAAGAATTA
CTTCATAACTGACGCTCAGACAGGGTCCAGCAAGTGCGTCTGTTCTGTTATTGATTTGCTACTTGATGAT
TTCGTGGAGATTATTAAATCACAGGACCTGTCCGTGGTTTCGAAGGTCGTGAAAGTAACCATCGACTATA
CGGAAATTAGTTTCATGCTTTGGTGTAAGGATGGCCATGTGGAGACATTTTATCCTAAGCTCCAGGAAAA
CCTTTACTTTCAGTCGCACCATCACCATCACCATTAAGCTAGCTTGACTGACTGAGATACAGCGTACCTT
CAGCTCACAGACATGATAAGATACATTGATGAGTTTGGACAAACCACAACTAGAATGCAGTGAAAAAAAT
GCTTTATTTGTGAAATTTGTGATGCTATTGCTTTATTTGTAACCATTATAAGCTGCAATAAACAAGTTAA
CAACAACAATTGCATTCATTTTATGTTTCAGGTTCAGGGGGAGGTGTGGGAGGTTTTTTAAAGCAAGTAA
AACCTCTACAAATGTGGTATTGGCCCATCTCTATCGGTATCGTAGCATAACCCCTTGGGGCCTCTAAACG
GGTCTTGAGGGGTTTTTTGTGCCCCTCGGGCCGGATTGCTATCTACCGGCATTGGCGCAGAAAAAAATGC
CTGATGCGACGCTGCGCGTCTTATACTCCCACATATGCCAGATTCAGCAACGGATACGGCTTCCCCAACT
TGCCCACTTCCATACGTGTCCTCCTTACCAGAAATTTATCCTTAAGGTCGTCAGCTATCCTGCAGGCGAT
CTCTCGATTTCGATCAAGACATTCCTTTAATGGTCTTTTCTGGACACCACTAGGGGTCAGAAGTAGTTCA
TCAAACTTTCTTCCCTCCCTAATCTCATTGGTTACCTTGGGCTATCGAAACTTAATTAACCAGTCAAGTC
AGCTACTTGGCGAGATCGACTTGTCTGGGTTTCGACTACGCTCAGAATTGCGTCAGTCAAGTTCGATCTG
GTCCTTGCTATTGCACCCGTTCTCCGATTACGAGTTTCATTTAAATCATGTGAGCAAAAGGCCAGCAAAA
GGCCAGGAACCGTAAAAAGGCCGCGTTGCTGGCGTTTTTCCATAGGCTCCGCCCCCCTGACGAGCATCAC
AAAAATCGACGCTCAAGTCAGAGGTGGCGAAACCCGACAGGACTATAAAGATACCAGGCGTTTCCCCCTG
GAAGCTCCCTCGTGCGCTCTCCTGTTCCGACCCTGCCGCTTACCGGATACCTGTCCGCCTTTCTCCCTTC
GGGAAGCGTGGCGCTTTCTCATAGCTCACGCTGTAGGTATCTCAGTTCGGTGTAGGTCGTTCGCTCCAAG
CTGGGCTGTGTGCACGAACCCCCCGTTCAGCCCGACCGCTGCGCCTTATCCGGTAACTATCGTCTTGAGT
CCAACCCGGTAAGACACGACTTATCGCCACTGGCAGCAGCCACTGGTAACAGGATTAGCAGAGCGAGGTA
TGTAGGCGGTGCTACAGAGTTCTTGAAGTGGTGGCCTAACTACGGCTACACTAGAAGAACAGTATTTGGT
ATCTGCGCTCTGCTGAAGCCAGTTACCTTCGGAAAAAGAGTTGGTAGCTCTTGATCCGGCAAACAAACCA
CCGCTGGTAGCGGTGGTTTTTTTGTTTGCAAGCAGCAGATTACGCGCAGAAAAAAAGGATCTCAAGAAGA
TCCTTTGATCTTTTCTACGGGGTCTGACGCTCAGTGGAACGAAAACTCACGTTAAGGGATTTTGGTCATG
AGATTATCAAAAAGGATCTTCACCTAGATCCTTTTAAATTAAAAATGAAGTTTTAAATCAATCTAAAGTA
TATATGAGTAAACTTGGTCTGACAGTTACCAATGCTTAATCAGTGAGGCACCTATCTCAGCGATCTGTCT
ATTTCGTTCATCCATAGTTGCATTTAAATTTCCGAACTCTCCAAGGCCCTCGTCGGAAAATCTTCAAACC
TTTCGTCCGATCCATCTTGCAGGCTACCTCTCGAACGAACTATCGCAAGTCTCTTGGCCGGCCTTGCGCC
TTGGCTATTGCTTGGCAGCGCCTATCGCCAGGTATTACTCCAATCCCGAATATCCGAGATCGGGATCACC
CGAGAGAAGTTCAACCTACATCCTCAATCCCGATCTATCCGAGATCCGAGGAATATCGAAATCGGGGCGC
GCCTGGTGTACCGAGAACGATCCTCTCAGTGCGAGTCTCGACGATCCATATCGTTGCTTGGCAGTCAGCC
AGTCGGAATCCAGCTTGGGACCCAGGAAGTCCAATCGTCAGATATTGTACTCAAGCCTGGTCACGGCAGC
GTACCGATCTGTTTAAACCTAGATATTGATAGTCTGATCGGTCAACGTATAATCGAGTCCTAGCTTTTGC
AAACATCTATCAAGAGACAGGATCAGCAGGAGGCTTTCGCATGAGTATTCAACATTTCCGTGTCGCCCTT
ATTCCCTTTTTTGCGGCATTTTGCCTTCCTGTTTTTGCTCACCCAGAAACGCTGGTGAAAGTAAAAGATG
CTGAAGATCAGTTGGGTGCGCGAGTGGGTTACATCGAACTGGATCTCAACAGCGGTAAGATCCTTGAGAG
TTTTCGCCCCGAAGAACGCTTTCCAATGATGAGCACTTTTAAAGTTCTGCTATGTGGCGCGGTATTATCC
CGTATTGACGCCGGGCAAGAGCAACTCGGTCGCCGCATACACTATTCTCAGAATGACTTGGTTGAGTATT
CACCAGTCACAGAAAAGCATCTTACGGATGGCATGACAGTAAGAGAATTATGCAGTGCTGCCATAACCAT
GAGTGATAACACTGCGGCCAACTTACTTCTGACAACGATTGGAGGACCGAAGGAGCTAACCGCTTTTTTG
CACAACATGGGGGATCATGTAACTCGCCTTGATCGTTGGGAACCGGAGCTGAATGAAGCCATACCAAACG
ACGAGCGTGACACCACGATGCCTGTAGCAATGGCAACAACCTTGCGTAAACTATTAACTGGCGAACTACT
TACTCTAGCTTCCCGGCAACAGTTGATAGACTGGATGGAGGCGGATAAAGTTGCAGGACCACTTCTGCGC
TCGGCCCTTCCGGCTGGCTGGTTTATTGCTGATAAATCTGGAGCCGGTGAGCGTGGGTCTCGCGGTATCA
TTGCAGCACTGGGGCCAGATGGTAAGCCCTCCCGTATCGTAGTTATCTACACGACGGGGAGTCAGGCAAC
TATGGATGAACGAAATAGACAGATCGCTGAGATAGGTGCCTCACTGATTAAGCATTGGTAACCGATTCTA
GGTGCATTGGCGCAGAAAAAAATGCCTGATGCGACGCTGCGCGTCTTATACTCCCACATATGCCAGATTC
AGCAACGGATACGGCTTCCCCAACTTGCCCACTTCCATACGTGTCCTCCTTACCAGAAATTTATCCTTAA
GATCCCGAATCGTTTAAACTCGACTCTGGCTCTATCGAATCTCCGTCGTTTCGAGCTTACGCGAACAGCC
GTGGCGCTCATTTGCTCGTCGGGCATCGAATCTCGTCAGCTATCGTCAGCTTACCTTTTTGGCAGCGATC
GCGGCTCCCGACATCTTGGACCATTAGCTCCACAGGTATCTTCTTCCCTCTAGTGGTCATAACAGCAGCT
TCAGCTACCTCTCAATTCAAAAAACCCCTCAAGACCCGTTTAGAGGCCCCAAGGGGTTATGCTATCAATC
GTTGCGTTACACACACAAAAAACCAACACACATCCATCTTCGATGGATAGCGATTTTATTATCTAACTGC
TGATCGAGTGTAGCCAGATCTAGTAATCAATTACGGGGTCATTAGTTCATAGCCCATATATGGAGTTCCG
CGTTACATAACTTACGGTAAATGGCCCGCCTGGCTGACCGCCCAACGACCCCCGCCCATTGACGTCAATA
ATGACGTATGTTCCCATAGTAACGCCAATAGGGACTTTCCATTGACGTCAATGGGTGGAGTATTTACGGT
AAACTGCCCACTTGGCAGTACATCAAGTGTATCATATGCCAAGTACGCCCCCTATTGACGTCAATGACGG
TAAATGGCCCGCCTGGCATTATGCCCAGTACATGACCTTATGGGACTTTCCTACTTGGCAGTACATCTAC
GTATTAGTCATCGCTATTACCATGCTGATGCGGTTTTGGCAGTACATCAATGGGCGTGGATAGCGGTTTG
ACTCACGGGGATTTCCAAGTCTCCACCCCATTGACGTCAATGGGAGTTTGTTTTGGCACCAAAATCAACG
GGACTTTCCAAAATGTCGTAACAACTCCGCCCCATTGACGCAAATGGGCGGTAGGCGTGTACGGTGGGAG
GTCTATATAAGCAGAGCTGGTTTAGTGAACCGTCAGATCAGATCTTTGTCGATCCTACCATCCACTCGAC
ACACCCGCCAGCGGCCGC
